Addgene plasmid #20644: pWZL Neo Myr Flag PDIK1L
Depositing lab: William Hahn & Jean Zhao. Depositing organization: Dana-Farber Cancer Institute. Publication: Integrative Genomic Approaches Identify IKBKE as a Breast Cancer Oncogene (Kinase Library Clones). Boehm JS, Zhao JJ, Yao J, Kim SY, Firestein R, Dunn IF, Sjostrom SK, Garraway LA, Weremowicz S, Richardson AL, Greulich H, Stewart CJ, Mulvey LA, Shen RR, Ambrogio L, Hirozane-Kishikawa T, Hill DE, Vidal M, Meyerson M, Grenier JK, Hinkle G, Root DE, Roberts TM, Lander ES, Polyak K, Hahn WC. Cell. 2007 Jun 15. 129(6):1065-1079. 10.1016/j.cell.2007.03.052 PubMed 17574021.
Backbone
  Vector backbone: pWZL-Neo-Myr-Flag-DEST
  Backbone manufacturer: William Hahn Lab (available at Addgene, #15300)
  Vector type: Mammalian Expression, Retroviral
  Selectable markers: Neomycin (select with G418)
Growth in bacteria
  Bacterial resistance: Ampicillin, 100 μg/mL
  Growth temperature: 37°C
  Growth strain: Stbl3
  Growth instructions: Stbl3 cells to prevent recombination.
  Copy number: Unknown
Gene/Insert
  Gene/Insert name: PDIK1L (alt name: PDLIM1 interacting kinase 1 like)
  Species: H. sapiens (human)
  Entrez Gene: PDIK1L (a.k.a. CLIK1L, STK35L2, RP11-96L14.4)
  Tag / fusion protein: Myr (N terminal on backbone); Flag (N terminal on backbone)
  Cloning method: Gateway Cloning
  Sequencing primers: 5′ pWZL-Fwd (GAA CCT CCT CGT TCG ACC); 3′ pWZL-Rev (TTC CGG GCC CTC ACA TTG)
Resource information
  A portion of this plasmid was derived from a plasmid made by: 3-A9
Terms and licenses: Academic/Nonprofit Terms; Industry Terms: Not Available to Industry
Depositor comments: ORFs were cloned into Gateway compatible pEntry vectors. An LR recombination reaction was performed to move the ORF to pWZL-Neo-Myr-Flag DEST such that the ORF would have 5' myristoylation and flag tags. This plasmid is part of a kinase library, and the gene has been verified, but has not been fully sequenced for minor mutations. Please see the following link for plasmids from this article that are not part of the kinase library http://www.addgene.org/pubmed/17574021
How to cite: pWZL Neo Myr Flag PDIK1L was a gift from William Hahn & Jean Zhao (Addgene plasmid # 20644 ; http://n2t.net/addgene:20644 ; RRID:Addgene_20644)
