[The description below was written by a language model from this plasmid's Addgene catalogue record.]
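Description:
pWZL Neo Myr Flag PDIK1L is a retroviral mammalian expression plasmid built on the Gateway-compatible destination backbone pWZL-Neo-Myr-Flag-DEST. It is propagated in bacteria under ampicillin selection, in a recombination-deficient strain chosen to limit rearrangement, which is a common precaution for vectors carrying repeated retroviral sequences. In mammalian cells, stably transduced populations are selected through a neomycin resistance marker using G418. No feature table is provided, so the promoter driving the insert, the origin of replication and the precise arrangement of the viral elements and the neomycin cassette are not stated in the record.

The payload is the human open reading frame PDIK1L (PDLIM1 interacting kinase 1 like, also known as CLIK1L or STK35L2). It was first cloned into a Gateway entry vector and then transferred into the destination backbone by an LR recombination reaction. This places the ORF in frame behind two backbone-encoded N-terminal elements, a myristoylation signal and a Flag epitope. A myristoylation signal directs lipid modification that tethers the fusion protein to membranes, a strategy often used to promote activation of kinases. The Flag tag allows detection or immunoprecipitation of the expressed protein.

The construct is one member of a library of myristoylated, Flag-tagged human kinase clones assembled for a study that used integrative genomic approaches to identify breast cancer oncogenes. Such a library suits retroviral delivery and stable kinase expression in gain-of-function screens. The depositors note that the identity of the gene has been verified but that the clone has not been fully sequenced, so minor mutations cannot be excluded.
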