>Addgene plasmid #20644 | pWZL Neo Myr Flag PDIK1L | addgene partial sequence | sequence record 26470 | 20644 with pWZL-Fwd
CTCCTTCTCTAGGCGCCGGCCGGATCCAGAATTCGCCACCATGGGGTCTTCAAAATCTAAACCAAAGGAC
CCCAGCCAGCGCCGGCGCAGGATCCGAGGTTACCTTGACTACAAAGACGATGACGACAAGCAATTGACAA
GTTTGTACAAAAAAGTTGGCATGGTGAGTAGCCAGCCAAAGTACGATCTAATACGGGAGGTAGGCCGAGG
TAGTTACGGTGTTGTGTATGAAGCAGTCATCAGAAAGACCTCTGCACGGGTGGCAGTGAAGAAAATTCGA
TGTCACGCACCTGAAAATGTTGAACTAGCCCTTCGTGAGTTCTGGGCACTAAGCAGTATCAAGAGCCAAC
ATCCAAATGTGATTCACTTGGAGGAATGCATCCTACAAAAGGATGGGATGGTGCAAAAGATGTCCCACGG
CTCTAATTCTTCCCTTTATTTACAGCTTGTAGAAACTTCATTAAAAGGAGAAATTGCCTTTGATCCCAGA
AGCGCCTATTATTTGTGGTTTGTGATGGATTTTTGTGACGGAGGAGATATGAATGAGTATCTGTTGTCCA
GGAAACCCAATCGTAAAACTAACACCAGCTTCATGCTTCAGCTGAGCAGTGCCCTGGCTTTCTTGCATAA
AAACCAGATCATCCACCGAGATCTTAAGCCTGATAACATCCTGATTTCTCAAACC
